>Addgene plasmid #45569 | pKH3-TRIM28 | addgene full sequence | sequence record 208941 | Addgene NGS Result
CATGTTCTTTCCTGCGTTATCCCCTGATTCTGTGGATAACCGTATTACCGCCTTTGAGTGAGCTGATACC
GCTCGCCGCAGCCGAACGACCGAGCGCAGCGAGTCAGTGAGCGAGGAAGCGGAAGAGCGCCCAATACGCA
AACCGCCTCTCCCCGCGCGTTGGCCGATTCATTAATGCAGCTGGCACGACAGGTTTCCCGACTGGAAAGC
GGGCAGTGAGCGCAACGCAATTAATGTGAGTTAGCTCACTCATTAGGCACCCCAGGCTTTACACTTTATG
CTTCCGGCTCGTATGTTGTGTGGAATTGTGAGCGGATAACAATTTCACACAGGAAACAGCTATGACATGA
TTACGAATTAATTCGAGCTCGCCCGACATTGATTATTGACTAGTTATTAATAGTAATCAATTACGGGGTC
ATTAGTTCATAGCCCATATATGGAGTTCCGCGTTACATAACTTACGGTAAATGGCCCGCCTGGCTGACCG
CCCAACGACCCCCGCCCATTGACGTCAATAATGACGTATGTTCCCATAGTAACGCCAATAGGGACTTTCC
ATTGACGTCAATGGGTGGAGTATTTACGGTAAACTGCCCACTTGGCAGTACATCAAGTGTATCATATGCC
AAGTACGCCCCCTATTGACGTCAATGACGGTAAATGGCCCGCCTGGCATTATGCCCAGTACATGACCTTA
TGGGACTTTCCTACTTGGCAGTACATCTACGTATTAGTCATCGCTATTACCATGGTGATGCGGTTTTGGC
AGTACATCAATGGGCGTGGATAGCGGTTTGACTCACGGGGATTTCCAAGTCTCCACCCCATTGACGTCAA
TGGGAGTTTGTTTTGGCACCAAAATCAACGGGACTTTCCAAAATGTCGTAACAACTCCGCCCCATTGACG
CAAATGGGCGGTAGGCGTGTACGGTGGGAGGTCTATATAAGCAGAGCTCGTTTAGTGAACCGTCAGATCG
CCTGGAGACGCCATCCACGCTGTTTTGACCTCCATAGAAGACACCGGGACCGATCCAGCCTCCGCGGCCG
GGAACGGTGCATTGGAACGCGGATTCCCCGTGCCAAGAGTGACGTAAGTACCGCCTATAGAGTCTATAGG
CCCACCCCCTTGGCTTCGTTAGAACGCGGCTACAATTAATACATAACCTTATGTATCATACACATACGAT
TTAGGTGACACTATAGAATAACATCCACTTTGCCTTTCTCTCCACAGGTGTCCACTCCCAGGTCCAACTG
CACCTCGGTTCTAAGCTTCTGCAGGTCGACTCTAGAATGTACCCATACGATGTTCCAGATTACGCTGGAT
CTTACCCATACGATGTTCCAGATTACGCTGGATCTTACCCATACGATGTTCCAGATTACGCTGGATCTAT
GGCGGCCTCCGCGGCGGCAGCCTCGGCAGCAGCGGCCTCGGCCGCCTCTGGCAGCCCGGGCCCGGGCGAG
GGCTCCGCTGGCGGCGAAAAGCGCTCCACCGCCCCTTCGGCCGCAGCCTCGGCCTCTGCCTCAGCCGCGG
CGTCGTCGCCCGCGGGGGGCGGCGCCGAGGCGCTGGAGCTGCTGGAGCACTGCGGCGTGTGCAGAGAGCG
CCTGCGACCCGAGAGGGAGCCCCGCCTGCTGCCCTGTTTGCACTCGGCCTGTAGTGCCTGCTTAGGGCCC
GCGGCCCCCGCCGCCGCCAACAGCTCGGGGGACGGCGGGGCGGCGGGCGACGGCACCGTGGTGGACTGTC
CCGTGTGCAAGCAACAGTGCTTCTCCAAAGACATCGTGGAGAATTATTTCATGCGTGATAGTGGCAGCAA
GGCTGCCACCGACGCCCAGGATGCGAACCAGTGCTGCACTAGCTGTGAGGATAATGCCCCAGCCACCAGC
TACTGTGTGGAGTGCTCGGAGCCTCTGTGTGAGACCTGTGTAGAGGCGCACCAGCGGGTGAAGTACACCA
AGGACCATACTGTGCGCTCTACTGGGCCAGCCAAGTCTCGGGATGGTGAACGTACTGTCTATTGCAACGT
ACACAAGCATGAACCCCTTGTGCTGTTTTGTGAGAGCTGTGATACTCTCACCTGCCGAGACTGCCAGCTC
AATGCCCACAAGGACCACCAGTACCAGTTCTTAGAGGATGCAGTGAGGAACCAGCGCAAGCTCCTGGCCT
CACTGGTGAAGCGCCTTGGGGACAAACATGCAACATTGCAGAAGAGCACCAAGGAGGTTCGCAGCTCAAT
CCGCCAGGTGTCTGACGTACAGAAGCGTGTGCAAGTGGATGTCAAGATGGCCATCCTGCAGATCATGAAG
GAGCTGAATAAGCGGGGCCGTGTGCTGGTCAATGATGCCCAGAAGGTGACTGAGGGGCAGCAGGAGCGCC
TGGAGCGGCAGCACTGGACCATGACCAAGATCCAGAAGCACCAGGAGCACATTCTGCGCTTTGCCTCTTG
GGCTCTGGAGAGTGACAACAACACAGCCCTTTTGCTTTCTAAGAAGTTGATCTACTTCCAGCTGCACCGG
GCCCTCAAGATGATTGTGGATCCCGTGGAGCCACATGGCGAGATGAAATTTCAGTGGGACCTCAATGCCT
GGACCAAGAGTGCCGAGGCCTTTGGCAAGATTGTGGCAGAGCGTCCTGGCACTAACTCAACAGGCCCTGC
ACCCATGGCCCCTCCAAGAGCCCCAGGGCCCCTGAGCAAGCAGGGCTCTGGCAGCAGCCAGCCCATGGAG
GTGCAGGAAGGCTATGGCTTTGGGTCAGGAGATGATCCCTACTCAAGTGCAGAGCCCCATGTGTCAGGTG
TGAAACGGTCCCGCTCAGGTGAGGGCGAGGTGAGCGGCCTTATGCGCAAGGTGCCACGAGTGAGCCTTGA
ACGCCTGGACCTGGACCTCACAGCTGACAGCCAGCCACCCGTCTTCAAGGTCTTCCCAGGCAGTACCACT
GAGGACTACAACCTTATTGTTATTGAACGTGGCGCTGCCGCTGCAGCTACCGGCCAGCCAGGGACTGCGC
CTGCAGGAACCCCTGGTGCCCCACCCCTGGCTGGCATGGCCATTGTCAAGGAGGAGGAGACGGAGGCTGC
CATTGGAGCCCCTCCTACTGCCACTGAGGGCCCTGAGACCAAACCTGTGCTTATGGCTCTTGCGGAGGGT
CCTGGTGCTGAGGGTCCCCGCCTGGCCTCACCTAGTGGCAGCACCAGCTCAGGGCTGGAGGTGGTGGCTC
CTGAGGGTACCTCAGCCCCAGGTGGTGGCCCGGGAACCCTGGATGACAGTGCCACCATTTGCCGTGTCTG
CCAGAAGCCAGGCGATCTGGTTATGTGCAACCAGTGTGAGTTTTGTTTCCACCTGGACTGTCACCTGCCG
GCCCTGCAGGATGTACCAGGGGAGGAGTGGAGCTGCTCACTCTGCCATGTGCTCCCTGACCTGAAGGAGG
AGGATGGCAGCCTCAGCCTGGATGGTGCAGACAGCACTGGCGTGGTGGCCAAGCTCTCACCAGCCAACCA
GCGGAAATGTGAGCGTGTACTGCTGGCCCTATTCTGTCACGAACCCTGCCGCCCCCTGCATCAGCTGGCT
ACCGACTCCACCTTCTCCCTGGACCAGCCCGGTGGCACCCTGGATCTGACCCTGATCCGTGCCCGCCTCC
AGGAGAAGTTGTCACCTCCCTACAGCTCCCCACAGGAGTTTGCCCAGGATGTGGGCCGCATGTTCAAGCA
ATTCAACAAGTTAACTGAGGACAAGGCAGACGTGCAGTCCATCATCGGCCTGCAGCGCTTCTTCGAGACG
CGCATGAACGAGGCCTTCGGTGACACCAAGTTCTCTGCTGTGCTGGTGGAGCCCCCGCCGATGAGCCTGC
CTGGTGCTGGCCTGAGTTCCCAGGAGCTGTCTGGTGGCCCTGGTGATGGCCCCTGAGAATTCAATCGATG
GCCGCCATGGCCCAACTTGTTTATTGCAGCTTATAATGGTTACAAATAAAGCAATAGCATCACAAATTTC
ACAAATAAAGCATTTTTTTCACTGCATTCTAGTTGTGGTTTGTCCAAACTCATCAATGTATCTTATCATG
TCTGGATCGGGAATTAATTCGGCGCAGCACCATGGCCTGAAATAACCTCTGAAAGAGGAACTTGGTTAGG
TACCTTCTGAGGCGGAAAGAACCAGCTGTGGAATGTGTGTCAGTTAGGGTGTGGAAAGTCCCCAGGCTCC
CCAGCAGGCAGAAGTATGCAAAGCATGCATCTCAATTAGTCAGCAACCAGGTGTGGAAAGTCCCCAGGCT
CCCCAGCAGGCAGAAGTATGCAAAGCATGCATCTCAATTAGTCAGCAACCATAGTCCCGCCCCTAACTCC
GCCCATCCCGCCCCTAACTCCGCCCAGTTCCGCCCATTCTCCGCCCCATGGCTGACTAATTTTTTTTATT
TATGCAGAGGCCGAGGCCGCCTCGGCCTCTGAGCTATTCCAGAAGTAGTGAGGAGGCTTTTTTGGAGGCC
TAGGCTTTTGCAAAAAGCTGTTAACAGCTTGGCACTGGCCGTCGTTTTACAACGTCGTGACTGGGAAAAC
CCTGGCGTTACCCAACTTAATCGCCTTGCAGCACATCCCCCTTTCGCCAGCTGGCGTAATAGCGAAGAGG
CCCGCACCGATCGCCCTTCCCAACAGTTGCGCAGCCTGAATGGCGAATGGCGCCTGATGCGGTATTTTCT
CCTTACGCATCTGTGCGGTATTTCACACCGCATA
[142 nt withheld, positions 4725-4866]
C
[141 nt withheld, positions 4868-5008]
CCTTTGACGTTGGAGTCCACGTTCTTT
[37 nt withheld, positions 5036-5072]
ACCCTATCTCGGGCTATTCTTTTGATTTATAAGGGATTTTGCCGATTTCGGCCTATTGGTTAAAAAATGA
GCTGATTTAACAAAAATTTAACGCGAATTTTAACAAAATATTAACGTTTACAATTTTATGGTGCACTCTC
AGTACAATCTGCTCTGATGCCGCATAGTTAAGCCAGCCCCGACACCCGCCAACACCCGCTGACGCGCCCT
GACGGGCTTGTCTGCTCCCGGCATCCGCTTACAGACAAGCTGTGACCGTCTCCGGGAGCTGCATGTGTCA
GAGGTTTTCACCGTCATCACCGAAACGCGCGAGACGAAAGGGCCTCGTGATACGCCTATTTTTATAGGTT
AATGTCATGATAATAATGGTTTCTTAGACGTCAGGTGGCACTTTTCGGGGAAATGTGCGCGGAACCCCTA
TTTGTTTATTTTTCTAAATACATTCAAATATGTATCCGCTCATGAGACAATAACCCTGATAAATGCTTCA
ATAATATTGAAAAAGGAAGAGTATGAGTATTCAACATTTCCGTGTCGCCCTTATTCCCTTTTTTGCGGCA
TTTTGCCTTCCTGTTTTTGCTCACCCAGAAACGCTGGTGAAAGTAAAAGATGCTGAAGATCAGTTGGGTG
CACGAGTGGGTTACATCGAACTGGATCTCAACAGCGGTAAGATCCTTGAGAGTTTTCGCCCCGAAGAACG
TTTTCCAATGATGAGCACTTTTAAAGTTCTGCTATGTGGCGCGGTATTATCCCGTATTGACGCCGGGCAA
GAGCAACTCGGTCGCCGCATACACTATTCTCAGAATGACTTGGTTGAGTACTCACCAGTCACAGAAAAGC
ATCTTACGGATGGCATGACAGTAAGAGAATTATGCAGTGCTGCCATAACCATGAGTGATAACACTGCGGC
CAACTTACTTCTGACAACGATCGGAGGACCGAAGGAGCTAACCGCTTTTTTGCACAACATGGGGGATCAT
GTAACTCGCCTTGATCGTTGGGAACCGGAGCTGAATGAAGCCATACCAAACGACGAGCGTGACACCACGA
TGCCTGTAGCAATGGCAACAACGTTGCGCAAACTATTAACTGGCGAACTACTTACTCTAGCTTCCCGGCA
ACAATTAATAGACTGGATGGAGGCGGATAAAGTTGCAGGACCACTTCTGCGCTCGGCCCTTCCGGCTGGC
TGGTTTATTGCTGATAAATCTGGAGCCGGTGAGCGTGGGTCTCGCGGTATCATTGCAGCACTGGGGCCAG
ATGGTAAGCCCTCCCGTATCGTAGTTATCTACACGACGGGGAGTCAGGCAACTATGGATGAACGAAATAG
ACAGATCGCTGAGATAGGTGCCTCACTGATTAAGCATTGGTAACTGTCAGACCAAGTTTACTCATATATA
CTTTAGATTGATTTAAAACTTCATTTTTAATTTAAAAGGATCTAGGTGAAGATCCTTTTTGATAATCTCA
TGACCAAAATCCCTTAACGTGAGTTTTCGTTCCACTGAGCGTCAGACCCCGTAGAAAAGATCAAAGGATC
TTCTTGAGATCCTTTTTTTCTGCGCGTAATCTGCTGCTTGCAAACAAAAAAACCACCGCTACCAGCGGTG
GTTTGTTTGCCGGATCAAGAGCTACCAACTCTTTTTCCGAAGGTAACTGGCTTCAGCAGAGCGCAGATAC
CAAATACTGTTCTTCTAGTGTAGCCGTAGTTAGGCCACCACTTCAAGAACTCTGTAGCACCGCCTACATA
CCTCGCTCTGCTAATCCTGTTACCAGTGGCTGCTGCCAGTGGCGATAAGTCGTGTCTTACCGGGTTGGAC
TCAAGACGATAGTTACCGGATAAGGCGCAGCGGTCGGGCTGAACGGGGGGTTCGTGCACACAGCCCAGCT
TGGAGCGAACGACCTACACCGAACTGAGATACCTACAGCGTGAGCTATGAGAAAGCGCCACGCTTCCCGA
AGGGAGAAAGGCGGACAGGTATCCGGTAAGCGGCAGGGTCGGAACAGGAGAGCGCACGAGGGAGCTTCCA
GGGGGAAACGCCTGGTATCTTTATAGTCCTGTCGGGTTTCGCCACCTCTGACTTGAGCGTCGATTTTTGT
GATGCTCGTCAGGGGGGCGGAGCCTATGGAAAAACGCCAGCAACGCGGCCTTTTTACGGTTCCTGGCCTT
TTGCTGGCCTTTTGCTCA
Features (pLannotate 1.2.2; 25 found; start..end, strand, type, name):
      1..125     +  rep_origin     RSF ori (fragment): Plasmids containing the RSF 1030 origin of replication can be propagated in E. coli cells that contain additional plasmids with compatible origins.
    127..219     +  CDS            lacI (fragment): lac repressor; lacI; The lac repressor binds to the lac operator to inhibit transcription in E. coli. This inhibition can be relieved by adding lactose or isopropyl-β-D-thiogalactopyranoside (IPTG).
    232..253     +  protein_bind   CAP binding site: CAP binding activates transcription in the presence of cAMP. E. coli catabolite activator protein
    268..298     +  promoter       lac promoter: promoter for the E. coli lac operon
    306..322     +  protein_bind   lac operator: The lac repressor binds to the lac operator to inhibit transcription in E. coli. This inhibition can be relieved by adding lactose or isopropyl-β-D-thiogalactopyranoside (IPTG). lac repressor encoded by lacI
    375..754     +  enhancer       CMV enhancer: human cytomegalovirus immediate early enhancer
    755..958     +  promoter       CMV promoter: human cytomegalovirus (CMV) immediate early promoter
   1094..1137    +  intron         CMV intron (fragment): modified intron A from human cytomegalovirus
   1189..1207    +  promoter       SP6 promoter: promoter for bacteriophage SP6 RNA polymerase
   1211..1248    +  CDS            IgH signal sequence (fragment): signal sequence from the mouse immunoglobulin heavy chain variable region
   1279..1296    -  misc_feature   MCS (fragment): pUC18/19 multiple cloning site
   1300..1326    +  CDS            3xHA (fragment): three tandem HA epitope tags
   1333..1359    +  CDS            3xHA (fragment): three tandem HA epitope tags
   1366..1392    +  CDS            3xHA (fragment): three tandem HA epitope tags
   1399..3903    +  CDS            TRIM28: TIF1B_HUMAN - Also known as KAP1, RNF96, TIF1B. Experimental evidence at protein level: Swiss-Prot protein existence level 1. (Microbial infection) Plays a critical role in the shutdown of lytic gene expression during the early stage of herpes virus 8 primary infection. This inhibition is mediated through interaction with herpes virus 8 protein LANA1. From Homo sapiens (Human).
   3934..4068    +  polyA_signal   SV40 poly(A) signal: SV40 polyadenylation signal
   4137..4494    +  promoter       SV40 promoter: SV40 enhancer and early promoter
   4513..4667    +  CDS            lacZα (fragment): LacZα fragment of β-galactosidase; lacZ fragment
   4673..4724    -  misc_feature   bom (fragment): basis of mobility region from pBR322
   4743..5123    +  rep_origin     M13 ori (sequence partly withheld): M13 bacteriophage origin of replication; arrow indicates direction of (+) strand synthesis
   5199..5248    -  misc_feature   bom (fragment): basis of mobility region from pBR322
   5350..5385    -  CDS            rop (fragment): Rop protein, which maintains plasmids at low copy number; rop
   5480..5584    +  promoter       AmpR promoter: bla
   5585..6445    +  CDS            AmpR: β-lactamase; bla; confers resistance to ampicillin, carbenicillin, and related antibiotics
   6616..7204    +  rep_origin     ori: high-copy-number ColE1/pMB1/pBR322/pUC origin of replication
