[The description below was written by a language model from this plasmid's Addgene catalogue record and pLannotate feature annotations shown in this document.]
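Description:
pKH3-TRIM28 is a mammalian expression plasmid of about 7.3 kb in which full-length human TRIM28 (also known as KAP1 or TIF1β) has been subcloned into the pKH3 backbone. It is propagated in E. coli as a high-copy plasmid through a ColE1/pUC-type origin and selected with ampicillin via the β-lactamase gene and its own promoter. An M13 phage origin is also present, which in principle allows single-stranded DNA production. The feature table additionally picks up short fragments of lacI, lacZα, bom, rop and an RSF origin, along with a lac promoter/operator. These look like remnants of the backbone's cloning history rather than functional parts. No mammalian selection marker is annotated, so the plasmid appears suited to transient transfection. An SV40 enhancer/early promoter region sits downstream of the expression cassette but is followed only by a lacZα fragment.

The expression cassette is driven by the human cytomegalovirus immediate early enhancer and promoter, followed by a fragment of CMV intron A and an SP6 promoter that could support in vitro transcription. Three tandem HA epitope repeats supplied by the backbone lie immediately upstream of the roughly 2.5 kb TRIM28 coding sequence, giving an N-terminally 3xHA-tagged protein, and an SV40 polyadenylation signal terminates the transcript. The insert was placed between BamHI and EcoRI sites, with the 5′ site destroyed on cloning. The construct is used to overexpress HA-tagged TRIM28 in mammalian cells for detection or immunoprecipitation. The associated study examined TRIM28 as a SUMO E3 ligase and negative regulator of IFN regulatory factor 7.
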