Addgene plasmid #45569: pKH3-TRIM28
Depositing lab: Fanxiu Zhu. Publication: Tripartite motif-containing protein 28 is a small ubiquitin-related modifier E3 ligase and negative regulator of IFN regulatory factor 7. Liang Q, Deng H, Li X, Wu X, Tang Q, Chang TH, Peng H, Rauscher FJ 3rd, Ozato K, Zhu F. J Immunol. 2011 Nov 1;187(9):4754-63. doi: 10.4049/jimmunol.1101704. Epub 2011 Sep 21. PubMed 21940674.
Backbone
  Vector backbone: pKH3
  Backbone manufacturer: Addgene plasmid Plasmid 12555
  Backbone size w/o insert (bp): 4800
  Total vector size (bp): 7300
  Vector type: Mammalian Expression
Growth in bacteria
  Bacterial resistance: Ampicillin, 100 μg/mL
  Growth temperature: 37°C
  Growth strain: DH5alpha
  Copy number: High Copy
Gene/Insert
  Gene/Insert name: TRIM28 (alt names: tripartite motif containing 28; KAP1; TIF1β)
  Species: H. sapiens (human)
  Insert size (bp): 2500
  GenBank ID: NM_005762.2 NP_005753.1
  Entrez Gene: TRIM28 (a.k.a. KAP1, PPP1R157, RNF96, TF1B, TIF1B, TIF1beta)
  Promoter: CMV
  Tag / fusion protein: 3xHA (N terminal on backbone)
  Cloning method: Restriction Enzyme; 5′ cloning site BamHI (destroyed during cloning); 3′ cloning site EcoRI (not destroyed)
  Sequencing primers: 5′ LNCX; CMV-F; 3′ SV40-pA-R
Terms and licenses: Academic/Nonprofit Terms; Industry Terms
Depositor comments: Full-length human TRIM28 was purchased from Origene and subcloned into vector pKH3 to generate pKH3-Trim28.
How to cite: pKH3-TRIM28 was a gift from Fanxiu Zhu (Addgene plasmid # 45569 ; http://n2t.net/addgene:45569 ; RRID:Addgene_45569)
